>Addgene plasmid #117366 | pmiRGLO-SPRED2-201 | addgene full sequence | sequence record 231523 | Addgene NGS Result
ACCTTCTACTCCTCCCCTAGTCAGGAAGTTCCCCCCCGCCCCGCAGCTCGCGTCGTGCAGGACGTGACAA
ATGGAAGTAGCACGTCTCACTAGTCTCGTGCAGATGGACAGCACCGCTGAGCAATGGAAGCGGGTAGGCC
TTTGGGGCAGCGGCCAATAGCAGCTTTGCTCCTTCGCTTTCTGGGCTCAGAGGCTGGGAAGGGGTGGGTC
CGGGGGCGGGCTCAGGGGCGGGCTCAGGGGCGGGGCGGGCGCCCGAAGGTCCTCCGGAGGCCCGGCATTC
TGCACGCTTCAAAAGCGCACGTCTGCCGCGCTGTTCTCCTCTTCCTCATCTCCGGGCCTTTCGACCTGCA
GCCCAAGCTTGGCAATCCGGTACTGTTGGTAAAGCCACCATGGAAGATGCCAAAAACATTAAGAAGGGCC
CAGCGCCATTCTACCCACTCGAAGACGGGACCGCCGGCGAGCAGCTGCACAAAGCCATGAAGCGCTACGC
CCTGGTGCCCGGCACCATCGCCTTTACCGACGCACATATCGAGGTGGACATTACCTACGCCGAGTACTTC
GAGATGAGCGTTCGGCTGGCAGAAGCTATGAAGCGCTATGGGCTGAATACAAACCATCGGATCGTGGTGT
GCAGCGAGAATAGCTTGCAGTTCTTCATGCCCGTGTTGGGTGCCCTGTTCATCGGTGTGGCTGTGGCCCC
AGCTAACGACATCTACAACGAGCGCGAGCTGCTGAACAGCATGGGCATCAGCCAGCCCACCGTCGTATTC
GTGAGCAAGAAAGGGCTGCAAAAGATCCTCAACGTGCAAAAGAAGCTACCGATCATACAAAAGATCATCA
TCATGGATAGCAAGACCGACTACCAGGGCTTCCAAAGCATGTACACCTTCGTGACTTCCCATTTGCCACC
CGGCTTCAACGAGTACGACTTCGTGCCCGAGAGCTTCGACCGGGACAAAACCATCGCCCTGATCATGAAC
AGTAGTGGCAGTACCGGATTGCCCAAGGGCGTAGCCCTACCGCACCGCACCGCTTGTGTCCGATTCAGTC
ATGCCCGCGACCCCATCTTCGGCAACCAGATCATCCCCGACACCGCTATCCTCAGCGTGGTGCCATTTCA
CCACGGCTTCGGCATGTTCACCACGCTGGGCTACTTGATCTGCGGCTTTCGGGTCGTGCTCATGTACCGC
TTCGAGGAGGAGCTATTCTTGCGCAGCTTGCAAGACTATAAGATTCAATCTGCCCTGCTGGTGCCCACAC
TATTTAGCTTCTTCGCTAAGAGCACTCTCATCGACAAGTACGACCTAAGCAACTTGCACGAGATCGCCAG
CGGCGGGGCGCCGCTCAGCAAGGAGGTAGGTGAGGCCGTGGCCAAACGCTTCCACCTACCAGGCATCCGC
CAGGGCTACGGCCTGACAGAAACAACCAGCGCCATTCTGATCACCCCCGAAGGGGACGACAAGCCTGGCG
CAGTAGGCAAGGTGGTGCCCTTCTTCGAGGCTAAGGTGGTGGACTTGGACACCGGTAAGACACTGGGTGT
GAACCAGCGCGGCGAGCTGTGCGTCCGTGGCCCCATGATCATGAGCGGCTACGTTAACAACCCCGAGGCT
ACAAACGCTCTCATCGACAAGGACGGCTGGCTGCACAGCGGCGACATCGCCTACTGGGACGAGGACGAGC
ACTTCTTCATCGTGGACCGGCTGAAGAGCCTGATCAAATACAAGGGCTACCAGGTAGCCCCAGCCGAACT
GGAGAGCATCCTGCTGCAACACCCCAACATCTTCGACGCCGGGGTCGCCGGCCTGCCCGACGACGATGCC
GGCGAGCTGCCCGCCGCAGTCGTCGTGCTGGAACACGGTAAAACCATGACCGAGAAGGAGATCGTGGACT
ATGTGGCCAGCCAGGTTACAACCGCCAAGAAGCTGCGCGGTGGTGTTGTGTTCGTGGACGAGGTGCCTAA
AGGACTGACCGGCAAGTTGGACGCCCGCAAGATCCGCGAGATTCTCATTAAGGCCAAGAAGGGCGGCAAG
ATCGCCGTGTAATTCTAGTTGTTTAAACGAGCTCGCTCAGTTTCCCTCCCTTCTCCCTCCATCCGCAGCC
ACAGGGGAACTCGTCTCTTACATACTCTCATCTTCTCCCCCGCTCCCTTCCACTCCAAGGAGCGAGGAGG
GCAAGCGGCCTCCCAGCTCCCTGGTACCTCGAGGCACCATTCCAGCCAGGGACGCTGCCGGGTAGACTCT
CCACTCCCCCTGCCGCCCACACTGCAGCAGCCACATCCATACACACACGCTCGCACAGTGTTCTGAGGAA
GGAACCTTCGCCACAGACTCCTGTACTATTAACAATCTGTAACCAAGCTAACTGTCTCATCCATGTGTTG
ATTTCCTGTTTCCTCCTCCCCCGCCTCTTCCAGTTCAAAGGAGTCTGCAATTGGAACTGCTGATTTTCGG
TGGGTTTTGTAGTTGATTTTTCCAAGAGCGTCGAAGACTCTCTTTCTCTTGGTTCACCTTGCCTGTCGCT
AGCAAGCATCTGGTTCAGCGGAAATGGGATGTGAGAATGATGAAACCCGACAGAAGTATCTCAGCCTGCA
GTCAGTTATTATGTATAGGAGGTGAGCTAGTTAACAAACTTGTACCACAAAACAATATCGCTTTAACTTT
TCTAAAGCCAAATTTCCCATGTAAGCTGCAGTTTCTATCTTTAGCCCATCATCATTTTCTGCCCCCCCAA
AATCTGTTGAAATGATTCACTGATGCAAAACATTCACCCGTAATAGACTGAGAATTGAGCCTTAACTTCA
GATTAACTTGTGAGAATCAGGAAAATTCCTTCAACTGCATTGCATCCTCTTGGACCAGGGCTAGAATGGG
GATTTCAGGTTTCTATGAGCCTCCCCATTACCCCTAAAGTAGAACATTTTTTAAATTGTGTTGCCACCAC
TTCTAAAAATTTAGCAATATTAGAATAGGATACTAGTGAAGTAAGAAATTTTGCTTGTTGTTTTGCAAAC
CAAATAGTTTCCTCAAACACAAATCAGTGTTCCCACGAACAAGTTCCAGTTGAGAAACACTAAGGTTATG
GTGAATAAAACCATAGGGAGCTTCTTCCCCCCAACCCCTGGCTATTTTATATTAATGGGGAGAGGGGATT
TTTAAATGTCATAAATTTGAAGAGTGGTGGGTTGCATTTTCTTCATGGGTTTATGTTTTCGTTTCATTTT
GGACTCAATTTCACATCACCAAATTCCTCATTTATACTTGGGGAAAAAACAAGGCCATATGTAAAAACCC
TTCCAATGCCTAAGTGTCTTTCTCCTGCAACTCCAAACCCAGACTCGCCACTTTGGGTGCACAGGTGGTT
AGGTCAGCCAACTGGTTCTGCCTGTCGCCTTGCCACGGAGGAGGCTTCTAATTAGCTGGAAAAGAGTATT
TTTCTAATACGTTGCAAGGATTAGCCAAATCTTCTTATTGAAGAAAGAAGAAAAGTGAAGAGTGGTTACC
TATACCTAGCATAGTACAATCAGAACCTCGTGGAGACCACCGGGGACAGGCTTGCGGACGCCGGCTGTTC
TTCCCGCCACGATCTTTCTGTGGTAGCGGCCAGCAGAAGACATGGCCTGCTCCCCACTCCCTTTCCCCAC
TCCTTCTTTATTGCACACAGGACACCAGTCTTCAAGGAAAGGGACTTTTTTCCAGTCTGCCAATCATATT
GGGAAAGTGCTAGCTGTGCTCACCTTCATGGGGCTGTTTCCAGCTCGTCCACAAGCTCATCGATTTTCTT
TAGTAGATTACCGGTGTAAATACCCAGTGTGCTTATGAGTCAGTTAGTAGACGTCTTCATTCATTGGAGT
AACTGGTTTAGGCTTTCCAGTTTGGAAAAGGAGCAGAGAGCTGTCCATCTGGATTGATGGAAGAAAAGAG
AACCTCATCCATGCCTGGAGAACATCTAGAAAACCTTCAGCCAGCCTCCAGTGCTGTCGAGAGACCACCT
TCCCCCGACCCGGAGGCACTTCCTTGGGGTCTTTCTCTAGGGTCTCTTCTCTACAAAGCACAACACTAAT
GTTCGTTTCCTTAGACCTCAGTTCAAGTGCCCCTATTTATTTCAATAAGAACGCACATATCCCAGCTGTT
TTTTGTTTGTCACCTCTATTTAGTTGTTACCTGTTTCTCTCTTCTTTCACCCCTTGTCCTTTTCCACCCT
TTTAAGAGTTACGCTAGCAGATCTTACTCCACGTATACTTTTTGGTTTGTGAAGGCATCGGTTAAGGGCA
CAAAGACAGCCATGGGGACATTTATGTAAATACGTCTCTAATTGCCACACTGCAGCTGAACAGTGTGTAG
TATTTTCCCAGTCAGCTTTGCCATACTGACGTCAATCATTTGAGAGAAATTATTCAGATTTTATTTTTGT
ATCTGTGGTAACAAAACATTAACCAAAAGATTTTCTGTCCAGAAGCCTCCCCGACCCCCCAAGCTATTTG
CTCACATTAACAAATTAAAGTGCCTGAAGCATAATTCATTCTTTACCTGTATACTAAAAACCCTGTTGTA
TTGATTTTTTTATAATAAGCCTTTTTACCTCTGTGTAAAAAATATATATACAAGTGTATGATGTACATTT
TAGTTCTTAACTTTTTTTTATGGTTTCTAATATGTATGACCAATGTAGCCATTGCTTTAAAATGTACCGT
GTAAATATAAACACATCCTATCAGAAGTCGACCTGCAGGCATGCAAGCTGATCCGGCTGCTAACAAAGCC
CGAAAGGAAGCTGAGTTGGCTGCTGCCACCGCTGAGCAATAACTAGCATAACCCCTTGGGGCGGCCGCTT
CGAGCAGACATGATAAGATACATTGATGAGTTTGGACAAACCACAACTAGAATGCAGTGAAAAAAATGCT
TTATTTGTGAAATTTGTGATGCTATTGCTTTATTTGTAACCATTATAAGCTGCAATAAACAAGTTAACAA
CAACAATTGCATTCATTTTATGTTTCAGGTTCAGGGGGAGATGTGGGAGGTTTTTTTAAGCAAGTAAAAC
CTCTACAAATGTGGTAAAATCGAATTTTAACAAAATATTAACGCTTACAATTTCCTGATGCGGTATTTTC
TCCTTACGCATCTGTGCGGTATTTCACACCGCATACGCGGATCTGCGCAGCACCATGGCCTGAAATAACC
TCTGAAAGAGGAACTTGGTTAGGTACCTTCTGAGGCGGAAAGAACCAGCTGTGGAATGTGTGTCAGTTAG
GGTGTGGAAAGTCCCCAGGCTCCCCAGCAGGCAGAAGTATGCAAAGCATGCATCTCAATTAGTCAGCAAC
CAGGTGTGGAAAGTCCCCAGGCTCCCCAGCAGGCAGAAGTATGCAAAGCATGCATCTCAATTAGTCAGCA
ACCATAGTCCCGCCCCTAACTCCGCCCATCCCGCCCCTAACTCCGCCCAGTTCCGCCCATTCTCCGCCCC
ATGGCTGACTAATTTTTTTTATTTATGCAGAGGCCGAGGCCGCCTCGGCCTCTGAGCTATTCCAGAAGTA
GTGAGGAGGCTTTTTTGGAGGCCTAGGCTTTTGCAAAAAGCTTGATTCTTCTGACACAACAGTCTCGAAC
CAAAGGCTGGAGCCACCATGGCTTCCAAGGTGTACGACCCCGAGCAACGCAAACGCATGATCACTGGGCC
TCAGTGGTGGGCTCGCTGCAAGCAAATGAACGTGCTGGACTCCTTCATCAACTACTATGATTCCGAGAAG
CACGCCGAGAACGCCGTGATTTTTCTGCATGGTAACGCTGCCTCCAGCTACCTGTGGAGGCACGTCGTGC
CTCACATCGAGCCCGTGGCTAGATGCATCATCCCTGATCTGATCGGAATGGGTAAGTCCGGCAAGAGCGG
GAATGGCTCATATCGCCTCCTGGATCACTACAAGTACCTCACCGCTTGGTTCGAGCTGCTGAACCTTCCA
AAGAAAATCATCTTTGTGGGCCACGACTGGGGGGCTTGTCTGGCCTTTCACTACTCCTACGAGCACCAAG
ACAAGATCAAGGCCATCGTCCATGCTGAGAGTGTCGTGGACGTGATCGAGTCCTGGGACGAGTGGCCTGA
CATCGAGGAGGATATCGCCCTGATCAAGAGCGAAGAGGGCGAGAAAATGGTGCTTGAGAATAACTTCTTC
GTCGAGACCATGCTCCCAAGCAAGATCATGCGGAAACTGGAGCCTGAGGAGTTCGCTGCCTACCTGGAGC
CATTCAAGGAGAAGGGCGAGGTTAGACGGCCTACCCTCTCCTGGCCTCGCGAGATCCCTCTCGTTAAGGG
AGGCAAGCCCGACGTCGTCCAGATTGTCCGCAACTACAACGCCTACCTTCGGGCCAGCGACGATCTGCCT
AAGATGTTCATCGAGTCCGACCCTGGGTTCTTTTCCAACGCTATTGTCGAGGGAGCTAAGAAGTTCCCTA
ACACCGAGTTCGTGAAGGTGAAGGGCCTCCACTTCAGCCAGGAGGACGCTCCAGATGAAATGGGTAAGTA
CATCAAGAGCTTCGTGGAGCGCGTGCTGAAGAACGAGCAGACCGGTGGTGGGAGCGGAGGTGGCGGATCA
GGTGGCGGAGGCTCCGGAGGGATTGAACAAGATGGATTGCACGCAGGTTCTCCGGCCGCTTGGGTGGAGA
GGCTATTCGGCTATGACTGGGCACAACAGACAATCGGCTGCTCTGATGCCGCCGTGTTCCGGCTGTCAGC
GCAGGGGCGCCCGGTTCTTTTTGTCAAGACCGACCTGTCCGGTGCCCTGAATGAACTGCAGGACGAGGCA
GCGCGGCTATCGTGGCTGGCCACGACGGGCGTTCCTTGCGCAGCTGTGCTCGACGTTGTCACTGAAGCGG
GAAGGGACTGGCTGCTATTGGGCGAAGTGCCGGGGCAGGATCTCCTGTCATCTCACCTTGCTCCTGCCGA
GAAAGTATCCATCATGGCTGATGCAATGCGGCGGCTGCATACGCTTGATCCGGCTACCTGCCCATTCGAC
CACCAAGCGAAACATCGCATCGAGCGAGCACGTACTCGGATGGAAGCCGGTCTTGTCGATCAGGATGATC
TGGACGAAGAGCATCAGGGGCTCGCGCCAGCCGAACTGTTCGCCAGGCTCAAGGCGCGCATGCCCGACGG
CGAGGATCTCGTCGTGACCCATGGCGATGCCTGCTTGCCGAATATCATGGTGGAAAATGGCCGCTTTTCT
GGATTCATCGACTGTGGCCGGCTGGGTGTGGCGGACCGCTATCAGGACATAGCGTTGGCTACCCGTGATA
TTGCTGAAGAGCTTGGCGGCGAATGGGCTGACCGCTTCCTCGTGCTTTACGGTATCGCCGCTCCCGATTC
GCAGCGCATCGCCTTCTATCGCCTTCTTGACGAGTTCTTCTGAGCGGGACTCTGGGGTTCGAAATGACCG
ACCAAGCGACGCCCAACCTGCCATCACGATGGCCGCAATAAAATATCTTTATTTTCATTACATCTGTGTG
TTGGTTTTTTGTGTGAATCGATAGCGATAAGGATCCTCTTTGCGCTTGCGTTTTCCCTTGTCCAGATAGC
CCAGTAGCTGACATTCATCCGGGGTCAGCACCGTTTCTGCGGACTGGCTTTCTACGTAATGGTTTCTTAG
ACGTCAGGTGGCACTTTTCGGGGAAATGTGCGCGGAACCCCTATTTGTTTATTTTTCTAAATACATTCAA
ATATGTATCCGCTCATGAGACAATAACCCTGATAAATGCTTCAATAATATTGAAAAAGGAAGAGTATGAG
TATTCAACATTTCCGTGTCGCCCTTATTCCCTTTTTTGCGGCATTTTGCCTTCCTGTTTTTGCTCACCCA
GAAACGCTGGTGAAAGTAAAAGATGCTGAAGATCAGTTGGGTGCACGAGTGGGTTACATCGAACTGGATC
TCAACAGCGGTAAGATCCTTGAGAGTTTTCGCCCCGAAGAACGTTTTCCAATGATGAGCACTTTCAAAGT
TCTGCTATGTGGCGCGGTATTATCCCGTATTGACGCCGGGCAAGAGCAACTCGGTCGCCGCATACACTAT
TCTCAGAATGACTTGGTTGAGTACTCACCAGTCACAGAAAAGCATCTTACGGATGGCATGACAGTAAGAG
AATTATGCAGTGCTGCCATAACCATGAGTGATAACACTGCGGCCAACTTACTTCTGACAACTATCGGAGG
ACCGAAGGAGCTAACCGCTTTTTTGCACAACATGGGGGATCATGTAACTCGCCTTGATCGTTGGGAACCG
GAGCTGAATGAAGCCATACCAAACGACGAGCGTGACACCACGATGCCTGTAGCAATGGCAACAACGTTGC
GCAAACTATTAACTGGCGAACTACTTACTCTAGCTTCCCGGCAACAATTAATAGACTGGATGGAGGCGGA
TAAAGTTGCAGGACCACTTCTGCGCTCGGCCCTTCCGGCTGGCTGGTTTATTGCTGATAAATCTGGAGCC
GGTGAGCGTGGGTCTCGCGGTATCATTGCAGCACTGGGGCCAGATGGTAAGCCCTCCCGTATCGTAGTTA
TCTACACGACGGGGAGTCAGGCAACTATGGATGAACGAAATAGACAGATCGCTGAGATAGGTGCCTCACT
GATTAAGCATTGGTAATTCGAAATGACCGACCAAGCGACGCCCAACCGGTATCAGCTCACTCAAAGGCGG
TAATACGGTTATCCACAGAATCAGGGGATAACGCAGGAAAGAACATGTGAGCAAAAGGCCAGCAAAAGGC
CAGGAACCGTAAAAAGGCCGCGTTGCTGGCGTTTTTCCATAGGCTCCGCCCCCCTGACGAGCATCACAAA
AATCGACGCTCAAGTCAGAGGTGGCGAAACCCGACAGGACTATAAAGATACCAGGCGTTTCCCCCTGGAA
GCTCCCTCGTGCGCTCTCCTGTTCCGACCCTGCCGCTTACCGGATACCTGTCCGCCTTTCTCCCTTCGGG
AAGCGTGGCGCTTTCTCATAGCTCACGCTGTAGGTATCTCAGTTCGGTGTAGGTCGTTCGCTCCAAGCTG
GGCTGTGTGCACGAACCCCCCGTTCAGCCCGACCGCTGCGCCTTATCCGGTAACTATCGTCTTGAGTCCA
ACCCGGTAAGACACGACTTATCGCCACTGGCAGCAGCCACTGGTAACAGGATTAGCAGAGCGAGGTATGT
AGGCGGTGCTACAGAGTTCTTGAAGTGGTGGCCTAACTACGGCTACACTAGAAGGACAGTATTTGGTATC
TGCGCTCTGCTGAAGCCAGTTACCTTCGGAAAAAGAGTTGGTAGCTCTTGATCCGGCAAACAAACCACCG
CTGGTAGCGGTGGTTTTTTTGTTTGCAAGCAGCAGATTACGCGCAGAAAAAAAGGATTTCAAGAAGATCC
TTTGATCTTTTCTACGGGGTCTGACGCTCAGTGGAACGAAAACTCACGTTAAGGGATTTTGGTCATGAGA
TTATCAAAAAGGATCTTCACCTAGATCCTTTTATAGTCCGGAAATACAGGAACGCACGCTGGATGGCCCT
TCGCTGGGATGGTGAAACCATGAAAAATGGCAGCTTCAGTGGATTAAGTGGGGGTAATGTGGCCTGTACC
CTCTGGTTGCATAGGTATTCATACGGTTAAAATTTATCAGGCGCGATTGCGGCAGTTTTTCGGGTGGTTT
GTTGCCATTTTTACCTGTCTGCTGCCGTGATCGCGCTGAACGCGTTTTAGCGGTGCGTACAATTAAGGGA
TTATGGTAAATCCACTTACTGTCTGCCCTCGTAGCCATCGAGATAAACCGCAGTACTCCGGCCACGATGC
GTCCGGCGTAGAGGATCGAGATCTACCGGGTAGGGGAGGCGCTTTTCCCAAGGCAGTCTGGAGCATGCGC
TTTAGCAGCCCCGCTGGGCACTTGGCGCTACACAAGTGGCCTCTGGCCTCGCACACATTCCACATCCACC
GGTAGGCGCCAACCGGCTCCGTTCTTTGGTGGCCCCTTCGCGCC
Features (pLannotate 1.2.2; 18 found; start..end, strand, type, name):
    390..2042    +  CDS            luciferase: firefly luciferase synthetic luc2 version of the luciferase gene
   4716..4739    +  misc_feature   MCS (fragment): pUC18/19 multiple cloning site
   4746..4795    +  CDS            SET1 (fragment): solubility-enhancement tag derived from T7 phage gene 10B
   4803..4822    +  terminator     T7 terminator (fragment): transcription terminator for bacteriophage T7 RNA polymerase
   4844..4965    -  polyA_signal   SV40 poly(A) signal: SV40 polyadenylation signal
   4988..5056    -  CDS            large T antigen (fragment): large T antigen from SV40 (simian virus 40)
   5061..5093    +  rep_origin     M13 ori (fragment): M13 bacteriophage origin of replication; arrow indicates direction of (+) strand synthesis
   5094..5145    -  misc_feature   bom (fragment): basis of mobility region from pBR322
   5210..5567    +  promoter       SV40 promoter: SV40 enhancer and early promoter
   5618..6550    +  CDS            hRluc: Renilla luciferase human codon-optimized
   6601..7393    +  CDS            NeoR/KanR (fragment): aminoglycoside phosphotransferase from Tn5; aph(3')-II (or nptII); confers resistance to neomycin, kanamycin, and G418 (Geneticin®)
   7457..7505    +  polyA_signal   poly(A) signal: synthetic polyadenylation signal
   7526..7618    -  CDS            tnpA (fragment): TN5P_ECOLX - Also known as tnp. Experimental evidence at protein level: Swiss-Prot protein existence level 1. Mediates transposition of transposon Tn5 by a 'cut and paste' mechanism. First, the monomeric transposase binds the 19 bp inverted DNA repeats flanking the transposon. Then, dimerization of the DNA- bound transposase creates a synaptic DNA complex. After nicking of the first DNA strand, excision of the transposon proceeds through a series of intermediates. The transposase then mediates the insertion of the transposon at a new site by strand transfer. The activity of the wild- type tran
   7661..7765    +  promoter       AmpR promoter: bla
   7766..8626    +  CDS            AmpR: β-lactamase; bla; confers resistance to ampicillin, carbenicillin, and related antibiotics
   8784..9372    -  rep_origin     ori: high-copy-number ColE1/pMB1/pBR322/pUC origin of replication
   9488..9771    +  misc_feature   cer region: ColE1-derived recombination site that helps to maintain plasmids as monomers
   9828..343     +  promoter       PGK promoter (across the origin): mouse phosphoglycerate kinase 1 promoter
