[The description below was written by a language model from this plasmid's Addgene catalogue record and pLannotate feature annotations shown in this document.]
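Description:
pmiRGLO-SPRED2-201 is a mammalian dual-luciferase reporter plasmid built on Promega's pmiRGLO backbone and used to test whether a 3′ untranslated region is targeted by a microRNA. It is propagated in E. coli as a high-copy plasmid through a ColE1/pUC-type origin with ampicillin selection (β-lactamase under its own promoter). A ColE1-derived cer site is also annotated, which helps keep the plasmid monomeric. For mammalian cells, the backbone provides neomycin resistance, allowing G418 selection.

The experimental reporter is the synthetic firefly luciferase gene luc2, driven by the mouse PGK-1 promoter, which spans the numbering origin of the circular sequence. The roughly 2.65 kb human 3′ UTR of the SPRED2-201 transcript was inserted downstream of the luciferase coding sequence by Gibson assembly, destroying the flanking NheI and XbaI sites. The feature table does not annotate the insert itself, but the unannotated stretch between luc2 and the residual cloning-site fragment matches its expected position and size. An SV40 polyadenylation signal follows this region. Because the UTR becomes part of the firefly luciferase mRNA, miRNA binding to sites within it should lower firefly signal. A second cassette uses the SV40 enhancer/early promoter to express humanized Renilla luciferase, followed closely by the NeoR coding sequence and a synthetic poly(A) signal. Renilla activity serves as an internal control for normalising transfection efficiency on the same plasmid. Several short annotated fragments (T7 terminator, SET1, large T antigen, M13 ori, bom, tnpA) are probably backbone remnants or incidental matches rather than functional parts. The associated publication concerns the miR-124 regulatory network during human neurogenesis, which suggests the construct was used to assess SPRED2 as a candidate target, though the record does not name the miRNA tested.
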