Addgene plasmid #117366: pmiRGLO-SPRED2-201
Purpose: Dual luciferase assay for miRNA-targeted UTR
Depositing lab: Volker Busskamp. Depositing organization: Technische Universitaet Dresden. Publication: Combined Experimental and System-Level Analyses Reveal the Complex Regulatory Network of miR-124 during Human Neurogenesis. Kutsche LK, Gysi DM, Fallmann J, Lenk K, Petri R, Swiersy A, Klapper SD, Pircs K, Khattak S, Stadler PF, Jakobsson J, Nowick K, Busskamp V. Cell Syst. 2018 Sep 28. pii: S2405-4712(18)30358-2. doi: 10.1016/j.cels.2018.08.011. PubMed 30292704.
Backbone
  Vector backbone: pmiRGLO
  Backbone manufacturer: Promega
  Backbone size w/o insert (bp): 7334
  Vector type: Mammalian Expression, Luciferase
  Selectable markers: Neomycin (select with G418)
Growth in bacteria
  Bacterial resistance: Ampicillin, 100 μg/mL
  Growth temperature: 37°C
  Growth strain: DH5alpha
  Copy number: High Copy
Gene/Insert
  Gene/Insert name: 3' UTR SPRED2-201
  Species: H. sapiens (human)
  Insert size (bp): 2650
  Promoter: Murine PGK-1
  Tag / fusion protein: luciferase (N terminal on backbone)
  Cloning method: Gibson Cloning
  Sequencing primers: 5′ Fluc-F1 (AGAAGCTGCGCGGTGGTGTTGTG); 3′ T7terminal
Terms and licenses: Academic/Nonprofit Terms; Industry Terms: Not Available to Industry
Depositor comments: 5' NheI cloning site destroyed, 3' XbaI cloning site destroyed
How to cite: pmiRGLO-SPRED2-201 was a gift from Volker Busskamp (Addgene plasmid # 117366 ; http://n2t.net/addgene:117366 ; RRID:Addgene_117366)
